Addgene plasmid #83487: p2CT-His-MBP-Lsh_C2c2_WT
Purpose: Bacterial expression of WT L. shahii C2c2 CRISPR effector
Depositing lab: Jennifer Doudna. Depositing organization: University of California, Berkeley. Publication: Two distinct RNase activities of CRISPR-C2c2 enable guide-RNA processing and RNA detection. East-Seletsky A, O'Connell MR, Knight SC, Burstein D, Cate JH, Tjian R, Doudna JA. Nature. 2016 Sep 26. doi: 10.1038/nature19802. PubMed 27669025.
Backbone
  Vector backbone: p2CT
  Backbone size w/o insert (bp): 5960
  Total vector size (bp): 10127
  Vector type: Bacterial Expression, CRISPR
Growth in bacteria
  Bacterial resistance: Ampicillin, 100 μg/mL
  Growth temperature: 37°C
  Growth strain: DH5alpha
  Copy number: Unknown
Gene/Insert
  Gene/Insert name: Lsh_C2c2_WT
  Species: Leptotrichia shahii
  Insert size (bp): 4167
  GenBank ID: GI_502750493
  Tag / fusion protein: His6-MBP (N terminal on insert)
  Cloning method: Ligation Independent Cloning
  Sequencing primers: 5′ MBP forward
Terms and licenses: Academic/Nonprofit Terms; Industry Terms: Not Available to Industry
Depositor comments: Codon optimized for E. Coli expression. His-MBP fusion tag can be removed with TEV protease.
How to cite: p2CT-His-MBP-Lsh_C2c2_WT was a gift from Jennifer Doudna (Addgene plasmid # 83487 ; http://n2t.net/addgene:83487 ; RRID:Addgene_83487)
