[The description below was written by a language model from this plasmid's Addgene catalogue record and pLannotate feature annotations shown in this document.]
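Description:
p2CT-His-MBP-Lsh_C2c2_WT is a 10.1 kb bacterial expression plasmid for producing the wild-type Leptotrichia shahii C2c2 protein (now called Cas13a), the RNA-guided, RNA-targeting effector of a type VI CRISPR system. It is built on the p2CT backbone, a pBR322-derived ligation-independent cloning vector. The annotated backbone carries a ColE1/pMB1-family origin together with the bom mobility region and the rop gene, which normally holds copy number down, although the record lists copy number as unknown. Selection is by ampicillin through the bla β-lactamase gene and its own promoter. The two tetracycline-resistance fragments and the tet promoter flanking the expression cassette appear to be remnants of the pBR322 tet gene, interrupted by the cassette and not a functional marker.

The expression cassette is driven by a T7 promoter with the phage T7 gene 10 ribosome binding site and ends at a T7 terminator, so it is meant for E. coli hosts that supply T7 RNA polymerase. No lac operator or lacI gene is annotated. The open reading frame encodes an N-terminal 6xHis tag, a signal-sequence-free maltose binding protein that stays in the cytosol, a TEV protease recognition site, and then the 4,167 bp C2c2 coding sequence, codon-optimized for E. coli. The His tag allows affinity purification and MBP typically aids solubility. According to the depositor, TEV cleavage removes the whole His-MBP tag from the C2c2 protein. A short T7 gene 10-derived fragment annotated downstream of the insert is probably vector sequence rather than part of the product. The plasmid serves to make recombinant protein for biochemical study of C2c2, including its guide-RNA processing and RNA-detection RNase activities.
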