Features (pLannotate 1.2.2; 17 found; start..end, strand, type, name):
    104..208     +  promoter       AmpR promoter: bla
    209..1069    +  CDS            AmpR: β-lactamase; bla; confers resistance to ampicillin, carbenicillin, and related antibiotics
   1240..1828    +  rep_origin     ori: high-copy-number ColE1/pMB1/pBR322/pUC origin of replication
   2014..2156    -  misc_feature   bom: basis of mobility region from pBR322
   2258..2449    -  CDS            rop: Rop protein, which maintains plasmids at low copy number; rop
   2466..2846    +  CDS            YPB1_ECOLX: Protein predicted: Swiss-Prot protein existence level 4. From Escherichia coli.
   3088..3988    -  CDS            TcR (fragment): tetracycline efflux protein; tet; confers resistance to tetracycline
   4010..4028    +  promoter       T7 promoter: promoter for bacteriophage T7 RNA polymerase
   4117..4139    +  RBS            RBS: efficient ribosome binding site from bacteriophage T7 gene 10 (Olins and Rangwala, 1989)
   4159..4176    +  CDS            6xHis: 6xHis affinity tag
   4186..5286    +  CDS            MBP: maltose binding protein from E. coli; malE (mutated); This version of the gene does not encode a signal sequence, so MBP will remain in the cytosol.
   5341..5357    +  CDS            TEV site (fragment): tobacco etch virus (TEV) protease recognition and cleavage site
   5368..9534    +  CDS            cas13a: CS13A_LEPSD - Also known as c2c2
   9620..9669    +  CDS            SET1 (fragment): solubility-enhancement tag derived from T7 phage gene 10B
   9677..9724    +  terminator     T7 terminator: transcription terminator for bacteriophage T7 RNA polymerase
   9750..10042   -  CDS            TcR (fragment): tetracycline efflux protein; tet; confers resistance to tetracycline
  10090..10118   -  promoter       tet promoter: E. coli promoter for tetracycline efflux protein gene
>Addgene plasmid #83487 | p2CT-His-MBP-Lsh_C2c2_WT | depositor full sequence | sequence record 160234 | p2CT-His-MBP-Lsh_C2c2_WT sequence 10127 bps
TTCTTGAAGACGAAAGGGCCTCGTGATACGCCTATTTTTATAGGTTAATGTCATGATAATAATGGTTTCT
TAGACGTCAGGTGGCACTTTTCGGGGAAATGTGCGCGGAACCCCTATTTGTTTATTTTTCTAAATACATT
CAAATATGTATCCGCTCATGAGACAATAACCCTGATAAATGCTTCAATAACATTGAAAAAGGAAGAGTAT
GAGTATTCAACATTTCCGTGTCGCCCTTATTCCCTTTTTTGCGGCATTTTGCCTTCCTGTTTTTGCTCAC
CCAGAAACGCTGGTGAAAGTAAAAGATGCTGAAGATCAGTTGGGTGCACGAGTGGGTTACATCGAACTGG
ATCTCAACAGCGGTAAGATCCTTGAGAGTTTTCGCCCCGAAGAACGTTTTCCAATGATGAGCACTTTTAA
AGTTCTGCTATGTGGCGCGGTATTATCCCGTGTTGACGCCGGGCAAGAGCAACTCGGTCGCCGCATACAC
TATTCTCAGAATGACTTGGTTGAGTACTCACCAGTCACAGAAAAGCATCTTACGGATGGCATGACAGTAA
GAGAATTATGCAGTGCTGCCATAACCATGAGTGATAACACTGCGGCCAACTTACTTCTGACAACGATCGG
AGGACCGAAGGAGCTAACCGCTTTTTTGCACAACATGGGGGATCATGTAACTCGCCTTGATCGTTGGGAA
CCGGAGCTGAATGAAGCCATACCAAACGACGAGCGTGACACCACGATGCCTGCAGCAATGGCAACAACGT
TGCGCAAACTATTAACTGGCGAACTACTTACTCTAGCTTCCCGGCAACAATTAATAGACTGGATGGAGGC
GGATAAAGTTGCAGGACCACTTCTGCGCTCGGCCCTTCCGGCTGGCTGGTTTATTGCTGATAAATCTGGA
GCCGGTGAGCGTGGGTCTCGCGGTATCATTGCAGCACTGGGGCCAGATGGTAAGCCCTCCCGTATCGTAG
TTATCTACACGACGGGGAGTCAGGCAACTATGGATGAACGAAATAGACAGATCGCTGAGATAGGTGCCTC
ACTGATTAAGCATTGGTAACTGTCAGACCAAGTTTACTCATATATACTTTAGATTGATTTAAAACTTCAT
TTTTAATTTAAAAGGATCTAGGTGAAGATCCTTTTTGATAATCTCATGACCAAAATCCCTTAACGTGAGT
TTTCGTTCCACTGAGCGTCAGACCCCGTAGAAAAGATCAAAGGATCTTCTTGAGATCCTTTTTTTCTGCG
CGTAATCTGCTGCTTGCAAACAAAAAAACCACCGCTACCAGCGGTGGTTTGTTTGCCGGATCAAGAGCTA
CCAACTCTTTTTCCGAAGGTAACTGGCTTCAGCAGAGCGCAGATACCAAATACTGTCCTTCTAGTGTAGC
CGTAGTTAGGCCACCACTTCAAGAACTCTGTAGCACCGCCTACATACCTCGCTCTGCTAATCCTGTTACC
AGTGGCTGCTGCCAGTGGCGATAAGTCGTGTCTTACCGGGTTGGACTCAAGACGATAGTTACCGGATAAG
GCGCAGCGGTCGGGCTGAACGGGGGGTTCGTGCACACAGCCCAGCTTGGAGCGAACGACCTACACCGAAC
TGAGATACCTACAGCGTGAGCTATGAGAAAGCGCCACGCTTCCCGAAGGGAGAAAGGCGGACAGGTATCC
GGTAAGCGGCAGGGTCGGAACAGGAGAGCGCACGAGGGAGCTTCCAGGGGGAAACGCCTGGTATCTTTAT
AGTCCTGTCGGGTTTCGCCACCTCTGACTTGAGCGTCGATTTTTGTGATGCTCGTCAGGGGGGCGGAGCC
TATGGAAAAACGCCAGCAACGCGGCCTTTTTACGGTTCCTGGCCTTTTGCTGGCCTTTTGCTCACATGTT
CTTTCCTGCGTTATCCCCTGATTCTGTGGATAACCGTATTACCGCCTTTGAGTGAGCTGATACCGCTCGC
CGCAGCCGAACGACCGAGCGCAGCGAGTCAGTGAGCGAGGAAGCGGAAGAGCGCCTGATGCGGTATTTTC
TCCTTACGCATCTGTGCGGTATTTCACACCGCATATATGGTGCACTCTCAGTACAATCTGCTCTGATGCC
GCATAGTTAAGCCAGTATACACTCCGCTATCGCTACGTGACTGGGTCATGGCTGCGCCCCGACACCCGCC
AACACCCGCTGACGCGCCCTGACGGGCTTGTCTGCTCCCGGCATCCGCTTACAGACAAGCTGTGACCGTC
TCCGGGAGCTGCATGTGTCAGAGGTTTTCACCGTCATCACCGAAACGCGCGAGGCAGCTGCGGTAAAGCT
CATCAGCGTGGTCGTGAAGCGATTCACAGATGTCTGCCTGTTCATCCGCGTCCAGCTCGTTGAGTTTCTC
CAGAAGCGTTAATGTCTGGCTTCTGATAAAGCGGGCCATGTTAAGGGCGGTTTTTTCCTGTTTGGTCACT
GATGCCTCCGTGTAAGGGGGATTTCTGTTCATGGGGGTAATGATACCGATGAAACGAGAGAGGATGCTCA
CGATACGGGTTACTGATGATGAACATGCCCGGTTACTGGAACGTTGTGAGGGTAAACAACTGGCGGTATG
GATGCGGCGGGACCAGAGAAAAATCACTCAGGGTCAATGCCAGCGCTTCGTTAATACAGATGTAGGTGTT
CCACAGGGTAGCCAGCAGCATCCTGCGATGCAGATCCGGAACATAATGGTGCAGGGCGCTGACTTCCGCG
TTTCCAGACTTTACGAAACACGGAAACCGAAGACCATTCATGTTGTTGCTCAGGTCGCAGACGTTTTGCA
GCAGCAGTCGCTTCACGTTCGCTCGCGTATCGGTGATTCATTCTGCTAACCAGTAAGGCAACCCCGCCAG
CCTAGCCGGGTCCTCAACGACAGGAGCACGATCATGCGCACCCGTGGCCAGGACCCAACGCTGCCCGAGA
TGCGCCGCGTGCGGCTGCTGGAGATGGCGGACGCGATGGATATGTTCTGCCAAGGGTTGGTTTGCGCATT
CACAGTTCTCCGCAAGAATTGATTGGCTCCAATTCTTGGAGTGGTGAATCCGTTAGCGAGGTGCCGCCGG
CTTCCATTCAGGTCGAGGTGGCCCGGCTCCATGCACCGCGACGCAACGCGGGGAGGCAGACAAGGTATAG
GGCGGCGCCTACAATCCATGCCAACCCGTTCCATGTGCTCGCCGAGGCGGCATAAATCGCCGTGACGATC
AGCGGTCCAGTGATCGAAGTTAGGCTGGTAAGAGCCGCGAGCGATCCTTGAAGCTGTCCCTGATGGTCGT
CATCTACCTGCCTGGACAGCATGGCCTGCAACGCGGGCATCCCGATGCCGCCGGAAGCGAGAAGAATCAT
AATGGGGAAGGCCATCCAGCCTCGCGTCGCGAACGCCAGCAAGACGTAGCCCAGCGCGTCGGCCGCCATG
CCGGCGATAATGGCCTGCTTCTCGCCGAAACGTTTGGTGGCGGGACCAGTGACGAAGGCTTGAGCGAGGG
CGTGCAAGATTCCGAATACCGCAAGCGACAGGCCGATCATCGTCGCGCTCCAGCGAAAGCGGTCCTCGCC
GAAAATGACCCAGAGCGCTGCCGGCACCTGTCCTACGAGTTGCATGATAAAGAAGACAGTCATAAGTGCG
GCGACGATAGTCATGCCCCGCGCCCACCGGAAGGAGCTGACTGGGTTGAAGGCTCTCAAGGGCATCGGTC
GACGCTCTCCCTTATGCGACTCCTGCATTAGGAAGCAGCCCAGTAGTAGGTTGAGGCCGTTGAGCACCGC
CGCCGCAAGGAATGGTGCATGCAAGGAGATGGCGCCCAACAGTCCCCCGGCCACGGGGCCTGCCACCATA
CCCACGCCGAAACAAGCGCTCATGAGCCCGAAGTGGCGAGCCCGATCTTCCCCATCGGTGATGTCGGCGA
TATAGGCGCCAGCAACCGCACCTGTGGCGCCGGTGATGCCGGCCACGATGCGTCCGGCGTAGAGGATCGA
GATCTCGATCCCGCGAAATTAATACGACTCACTATAGGGAGACCACAACGGTTTCCCTCTAGTGCCGGCT
CCGGAGAGCTCTTTAATTAAGCGGCCGCCCTGCAGGACTCGAGTTCTAGAAATAATTTTGTTTAACTTTA
AGAAGGAGATATACATATGAAATCTTCTCACCATCACCATCACCATGGTTCTTCTATGAAAATCGAAGAA
GGTAAACTGGTAATCTGGATTAACGGCGATAAAGGCTATAACGGTCTCGCTGAAGTCGGTAAGAAATTCG
AGAAAGATACCGGAATTAAAGTCACCGTTGAGCATCCGGATAAACTGGAAGAGAAATTCCCACAGGTTGC
GGCAACTGGCGATGGCCCTGACATTATCTTCTGGGCACACGACCGCTTTGGTGGCTACGCTCAATCTGGC
CTGTTGGCTGAAATCACCCCGGACAAAGCGTTCCAGGACAAGCTGTATCCGTTTACCTGGGATGCCGTAC
GTTACAACGGCAAGCTGATTGCTTACCCGATCGCTGTTGAAGCGTTATCGCTGATTTATAACAAAGATCT
GCTGCCGAACCCGCCAAAAACCTGGGAAGAGATCCCGGCGCTGGATAAAGAACTGAAAGCGAAAGGTAAG
AGCGCGCTGATGTTCAACCTGCAAGAACCGTACTTCACCTGGCCGCTGATTGCTGCTGACGGGGGTTATG
CGTTCAAGTATGAAAACGGCAAGTACGACATTAAAGACGTGGGCGTGGATAACGCTGGCGCGAAAGCGGG
TCTGACCTTCCTGGTTGACCTGATTAAAAACAAACACATGAATGCAGACACCGATTACTCCATCGCAGAA
GCTGCCTTTAATAAAGGCGAAACAGCGATGACCATCAACGGCCCGTGGGCATGGTCCAACATCGACACCA
GCAAAGTGAATTATGGTGTAACGGTACTGCCGACCTTCAAGGGTCAACCATCCAAACCGTTCGTTGGCGT
GCTGAGCGCAGGTATTAACGCCGCCAGTCCGAACAAAGAGCTGGCAAAAGAGTTCCTCGAAAACTATCTG
CTGACTGATGAAGGTCTGGAAGCGGTTAATAAAGACAAACCGCTGGGTGCCGTAGCGCTGAAGTCTTACG
AGGAAGAGTTGGCGAAAGATCCACGTATTGCCGCCACTATGGAAAACGCCCAGAAAGGTGAAATCATGCC
GAACATCCCGCAGATGTCCGCTTTCTGGTATGCCGTGCGTACTGCGGTGATCAACGCCGCCAGCGGTCGT
CAGACTGTCGATGAAGCCCTGAAAGACGCGCAGACTAATTCGAGCTCGAACAACAACAACAATAACAATA
ACAACAACCTCGGGATCGAGGAAAACCTGTACTTCCAATCCAATGCAATGGGGAACCTTTTCGGGCATAA
ACGCTGGTACGAGGTGCGCGATAAGAAGGACTTTAAGATCAAACGCAAAGTCAAGGTTAAGCGTAATTAC
GACGGTAACAAATACATCTTAAACATCAACGAGAACAACAATAAGGAGAAAATCGACAATAACAAGTTTA
TTCGTAAGTACATCAATTACAAGAAAAACGACAATATCCTTAAAGAATTTACGCGCAAATTCCATGCAGG
CAATATCTTGTTCAAGTTAAAGGGTAAGGAGGGGATCATTCGTATCGAGAACAATGATGACTTTCTGGAA
ACTGAAGAGGTTGTCCTTTACATCGAAGCGTATGGGAAGAGCGAGAAGCTGAAAGCTCTGGGAATCACTA
AAAAAAAAATCATTGACGAGGCGATTCGTCAAGGCATCACAAAGGATGACAAGAAAATCGAAATCAAGCG
CCAAGAGAACGAAGAAGAAATCGAAATCGACATCCGCGATGAATACACCAACAAGACCTTAAATGATTGC
AGTATTATTCTGCGCATCATTGAAAACGATGAGCTTGAGACGAAAAAGTCTATCTATGAGATCTTTAAGA
ATATCAACATGTCGTTGTACAAGATTATCGAGAAGATTATTGAAAATGAGACTGAGAAAGTCTTTGAAAA
CCGTTATTATGAAGAGCACCTTCGCGAAAAACTGCTTAAGGACGACAAAATTGATGTTATTCTGACTAAC
TTTATGGAGATTCGTGAGAAGATCAAGAGCAACCTGGAAATTTTAGGGTTCGTCAAATTCTACTTAAACG
TAGGGGGGGATAAAAAGAAGTCCAAAAACAAGAAGATGTTGGTGGAGAAAATCTTAAACATCAATGTAGA
CCTGACCGTGGAGGACATTGCTGATTTTGTTATTAAGGAGTTGGAGTTTTGGAACATCACAAAACGCATT
GAAAAAGTTAAGAAAGTTAATAACGAGTTTTTAGAAAAGCGTCGCAACCGCACGTATATCAAATCATACG
TCCTTTTAGATAAGCACGAAAAATTTAAGATCGAGCGCGAAAACAAGAAAGATAAAATTGTCAAATTTTT
CGTCGAGAATATCAAGAACAATAGCATCAAGGAGAAGATCGAAAAGATCTTGGCGGAATTTAAAATCGAC
GAATTGATCAAAAAATTAGAGAAAGAGTTAAAGAAAGGTAACTGCGATACAGAGATCTTCGGTATCTTCA
AGAAACACTATAAGGTCAATTTTGACTCCAAGAAGTTCTCCAAGAAATCTGACGAGGAAAAGGAATTGTA
TAAGATTATCTATCGCTACCTTAAAGGACGCATCGAGAAGATTCTGGTCAACGAACAGAAGGTACGCTTA
AAGAAGATGGAGAAAATCGAAATTGAGAAGATTTTAAACGAATCTATCCTTTCGGAAAAAATCCTTAAGC
GCGTCAAGCAGTACACCCTGGAACACATCATGTACTTGGGAAAACTTCGTCATAATGATATTGATATGAC
GACTGTCAATACTGATGATTTTTCTCGCTTACATGCGAAAGAAGAGCTGGACTTGGAGTTGATTACGTTT
TTCGCATCTACGAACATGGAACTGAACAAGATTTTCTCTCGCGAGAATATTAATAACGACGAAAATATTG
ACTTCTTTGGAGGTGACCGCGAAAAGAACTATGTGCTCGACAAGAAAATTCTCAACTCTAAGATTAAGAT
CATTCGCGATCTTGATTTCATCGACAATAAGAACAACATTACGAATAACTTTATTCGCAAGTTTACCAAG
ATTGGTACGAATGAGCGCAATCGTATTTTGCACGCCATTAGTAAAGAACGTGATTTGCAGGGAACGCAAG
ACGACTATAACAAGGTAATCAACATCATTCAAAACTTGAAGATCTCCGACGAAGAAGTATCAAAAGCCTT
GAATTTGGATGTCGTGTTCAAGGATAAGAAGAACATTATCACAAAAATCAACGATATTAAAATCAGTGAG
GAGAATAACAACGATATTAAATATTTACCGAGTTTTAGCAAGGTTCTGCCGGAAATCTTAAATTTATACC
GCAATAATCCTAAAAACGAACCCTTCGATACAATTGAGACTGAAAAGATCGTGTTGAACGCTCTTATTTA
TGTGAACAAAGAATTGTACAAGAAGTTAATCCTGGAGGATGACCTGGAAGAGAACGAGAGCAAAAACATT
TTCTTGCAGGAGCTGAAGAAAACCTTAGGTAATATTGATGAGATCGACGAGAACATCATTGAGAATTACT
ACAAGAACGCCCAAATCTCGGCGTCTAAAGGAAATAATAAGGCGATTAAGAAATACCAGAAGAAAGTTAT
CGAATGCTACATCGGGTATTTGCGTAAGAACTACGAAGAGCTTTTCGACTTTTCGGACTTTAAGATGAAC
ATCCAAGAGATTAAGAAACAAATCAAGGATATTAATGACAATAAGACGTATGAGCGTATTACAGTGAAAA
CCAGTGACAAGACTATCGTAATTAACGACGATTTTGAGTACATCATTTCAATCTTTGCGTTGTTGAACTC
TAATGCCGTAATCAACAAGATTCGCAACCGTTTCTTCGCGACGTCAGTGTGGCTGAACACCTCAGAGTAC
CAGAATATTATCGATATCCTGGACGAGATTATGCAGCTGAATACGCTGCGTAACGAGTGTATTACCGAAA
ACTGGAACCTCAACTTAGAAGAGTTTATCCAAAAGATGAAGGAAATCGAGAAGGACTTTGATGATTTTAA
AATTCAGACAAAGAAGGAGATCTTTAACAACTATTACGAGGACATCAAAAACAACATCTTAACGGAATTT
AAAGACGATATTAACGGTTGCGACGTGCTTGAAAAGAAGTTGGAGAAAATCGTAATCTTTGACGACGAAA
CCAAGTTTGAGATCGACAAGAAGTCCAATATTTTGCAGGACGAGCAGCGTAAATTGAGCAATATCAATAA
GAAGGACCTGAAAAAGAAGGTGGACCAATATATTAAAGACAAGGATCAGGAAATCAAATCGAAGATTTTG
TGCCGTATTATCTTCAACTCAGACTTCCTTAAGAAATATAAGAAGGAAATTGACAATTTGATCGAAGATA
TGGAGTCTGAGAATGAGAACAAGTTCCAAGAGATTTATTACCCGAAAGAGCGCAAGAACGAACTCTATAT
CTATAAGAAAAACTTGTTCTTAAATATTGGAAACCCAAACTTTGACAAGATTTATGGCCTTATTTCGAAC
GATATTAAGATGGCCGATGCTAAATTCTTGTTTAATATCGATGGTAAGAATATTCGTAAAAATAAGATTA
GTGAAATTGACGCCATTTTGAAGAACCTTAACGACAAGCTGAACGGCTACTCGAAAGAGTACAAGGAGAA
GTATATCAAAAAGTTGAAGGAAAACGATGACTTCTTTGCCAAAAATATCCAGAACAAAAATTACAAGAGC
TTCGAAAAGGATTACAACCGCGTTTCTGAGTATAAAAAGATCCGCGACCTTGTAGAGTTCAACTATTTAA
ACAAAATCGAATCTTACTTAATCGATATCAACTGGAAATTGGCGATTCAAATGGCCCGCTTTGAGCGCGA
CATGCACTATATCGTAAATGGGTTGCGCGAGTTGGGAATTATCAAGTTGTCAGGATATAACACGGGGATC
TCACGTGCATACCCAAAGCGCAATGGATCAGACGGGTTTTACACAACCACTGCTTACTATAAGTTCTTTG
ATGAGGAATCCTACAAGAAATTCGAAAAGATCTGTTACGGTTTCGGTATCGACTTGAGCGAAAACAGCGA
GATCAACAAGCCAGAAAATGAATCCATTCGCAACTATATTTCTCACTTTTATATCGTTCGCAACCCGTTT
GCAGACTACTCTATTGCGGAGCAGATCGACCGTGTGTCGAATTTGCTGAGTTATAGCACCCGCTATAACA
ACTCGACGTATGCATCAGTATTCGAGGTCTTTAAAAAGGACGTGAACCTTGACTATGATGAATTAAAGAA
AAAATTCAAGCTTATTGGCAATAATGACATCTTGGAACGCTTGATGAAGCCGAAGAAAGTCTCCGTACTT
GAATTAGAATCGTACAACTCTGATTACATCAAGAACCTGATCATTGAGTTATTGACTAAGATTGAAAATA
CAAACGATACCCTGTAATAACATTGGAAGTGGATAACGGATCCGCGATCGCGGCGCGCCACCTGGTGGCC
GGCCGGTACCACGCGTGCGCGCTGATCCGGCTGCTAACAAAGCCCGAAAGGAAGCTGAGTTGGCTGCTGC
CACCGCTGAGCAATAACTAGCATAACCCCTTGGGGCCTCTAAACGGGTCTTGAGGGGTTTTTTGCTGAAA
GGAGGAACTATATCCGGATATCCACAGGACGGGTGTGGTCGCCATGATCGCGTAGTCGATAGTGGCTCCA
AGTAGCGAAGCGAGCAGGACTGGGCGGCGGCCAAAGCGGTCGGACAGTGCTCCGAGAACGGGTGCGCATA
GAAATTGCATCAACGCATATAGCGCTAGCAGCACGCCATAGTGACTGGCGATGCTGTCGGAATGGACGAT
ATCCCGCAAGAGGCCCGGCAGTACCGGCATAACCAAGCCTATGCCTACAGCATCCAGGGTGACGGTGCCG
AGGATGACGATGAGCGCATTGTTAGATTTCATACACGGTGCCTGACTGCGTTAGCAATTTAACTGTGATA
AACTACCGCATTAAAGCTTATCGATGATAAGCTGTCAAACATGAGAA
