>Addgene plasmid #83487 | p2CT-His-MBP-Lsh_C2c2_WT | addgene partial sequence | sequence record 164239 | MBP-F 5'-GATGAAGCCCTGAAAGACGCGCAG-3'
TAACAATAACAACAACCTCGGGATCGAGGAAAACCTGTACTTCCAATCCAATGCAATGGGGAACCTTTTC
GGGCATAAACGCTGGTACGAGGTGCGCGATAAGAAGGACTTTAAGATCAAACGCAAAGTCAAGGTTAAGC
GTAATTACGACGGTAACAAATACATCTTAAACATCAACGAGAACAACAATAAGGAGAAAATCGACAATAA
CAAGTTTATTCGTAAGTACATCAATTACAAGAAAAACGACAATATCCTTAAAGAATTTACGCGCAAATTC
CATGCAGGCAATATCTTGTTCAAGTTAAAGGGTAAGGAGGGGATCATTCGTATCGAGAACAATGATGACT
TTCTGGAAACTGAAGAGGTTGTCCTTTACATCGAAGCGTATGGGAAGAGCGAGAAGCTGAAAGCTCTGGG
AATCACTAAAAAAAAAATCATTGACGAGGCGATTCGTCAAGGCATCACAAAGGATGACAAGAAAATCGAA
ATCAAGCGCCAAGAGAACGAAGAAGAAATCGAAATCGACATCCGCGATGAATACACCAACAAGACCTTAA
ATGATTGCAGTATTATTCTGCGCATCATTGAAAACGATGAGCTTGAGACGAAAAAGTCTATCTATGAGAT
CTTTAAGAATATCAACATGTCGTTGTACAAGATTATCGAGAAGATTATTGAAAATGAGACTGAGAAAGTC
TTTGAAAACCGTTATTATGAAGAGCACCTTCGCGAAAAACTGCTTAAGGACGACAAAATTGATGTTATTC
TGACTAACTTTATGGAGATTCGTGAGAAGATCAAGAGCAACCTGGAAATTTTAGGGTTCGTCAAATTCTA
CTTAAACGTAGG
