>Addgene plasmid #83487 | p2CT-His-MBP-Lsh_C2c2_WT | addgene partial sequence | sequence record 164241 | T7term 5'-GCTAGTTATTGCTCAGCGG-3'
TAGCAGCCGGATCAGCGCGCACGCGTGGTACCGGCCGGCCACCAGGTGGCGCGCCGCGATCGCGGATCCG
TTATCCACTTCCAATGTTATTACAGGGTATCGTTTGTATTTTCAATCTTAGTCAATAACTCAATGATCAG
GTTCTTGATGTAATCAGAGTTGTACGATTCTAATTCAAGTACGGAGACTTTCTTCGGCTTCATCAAGCGT
TCCAAGATGTCATTATTGCCAATAAGCTTGAATTTTTTCTTTAATTCATCATAGTCAAGGTTCACGTCCT
TTTTAAAGACCTCGAATACTGATGCATACGTCGAGTTGTTATAGCGGGTGCTATAACTCAGCAAATTCGA
CACACGGTCGATCTGCTCCGCAATAGAGTAGTCTGCAAACGGGTTGCGAACGATATAAAAGTGAGAAATA
TAGTTGCGAATGGATTCATTTTCTGGCTTGTTGATCTCGCTGTTTTCGCTCAAGTCGATACCGAAACCGT
AACAGATCTTTTCGAATTTCTTGTAGGATTCCTCATCAAAGAACTTATAGTAAGCAGTGGTTGTGTAAAA
CCCGTCTGATCCATTGCGCTTTGGGTATGCACGTGAGATCCCCGTGTTATATCCTGACAACTTGATAATT
CCCAACTCGCGCAACCCATTTACGATATAGTGCATGTCGCGCTCAAAGCGGGCCATTTGAATCGCCAATT
TCCAGTTGATATCGATTAAGTAAGATTCGATTTTGTTTAAATAGTTGAACTCTACAAGGTCGCGGATCTT
TTTATACTCAGAAACGCGGTTGTAATCCTTTTCGAAGCTCTTGTAATTTTTGTTCTGGATATTTTTGGCA
AAGAAGTCATCGTTT
